Addgene plasmid #178699: pAAV-VTKD5-V5-APEX2-NES
Purpose: AAV vector for Cre- and Flp-dependent transgene expression (CRE-ON / FLP-OFF) of V5-APEX2-NES in cortical interneurons under the control of the Dlx enhancer (Dimidschstein et al 2016)
Depositing lab: Jordane Dimidschstein. Depositing organization: Broad Institute. Publication: A versatile viral toolkit for functional discovery in the nervous system. Pouchelon G, Vergara J, McMahon J, Gorissen BL, Lin JD, Vormstein-Schneider D, Niehaus JL, Burbridge TJ, Wester JC, Sherer M, Fernandez-Otero M, Allaway KC, Pelkey K, Chittajallu R, McBain CJ, Fan M, Nasse JS, Wildenberg GA, Fishell G, Dimidschstein J. Cell Rep Methods. 2022 May 26;2(6):100225. doi: 10.1016/j.crmeth.2022.100225. eCollection 2022 Jun 20. PubMed 35784651.
Backbone
  Vector backbone: pAAV-VTKD5
  Vector type: AAV
Growth in bacteria
  Bacterial resistance: Ampicillin, 100 μg/mL
  Growth temperature: 37°C
  Growth strain: NEB Stable
  Copy number: High Copy
Gene/Insert
  Gene/Insert name: V5-APEX2-NES
  Species: Synthetic
  Cloning method: Gibson Cloning
Terms and licenses: Academic/Nonprofit Terms; Industry Terms: Not Available to Industry
How to cite: pAAV-VTKD5-V5-APEX2-NES was a gift from Jordane Dimidschstein (Addgene plasmid # 178699 ; http://n2t.net/addgene:178699 ; RRID:Addgene_178699)
