[The description below was written by a language model from this plasmid's Addgene catalogue record and pLannotate feature annotations shown in this document.]
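Description:
pAAV-VTKD5-V5-APEX2-NES is an adeno-associated virus transfer plasmid built on the pAAV-VTKD5 backbone, designed for intersectional (Cre-ON / Flp-OFF) expression of a cytosolic APEX2 peroxidase in cortical interneurons. In bacteria it is maintained through a high-copy ColE1/pUC-type origin and selected with ampicillin via the β-lactamase gene. An f1 phage origin is also present. AAV2 inverted terminal repeats bracket the expression cassette and allow it to be packaged into recombinant AAV particles. The annotation detects the right ITR in full but only short fragments of the left one.

According to the catalogue entry, transcription is driven by the Dlx enhancer, which restricts expression to forebrain GABAergic interneurons. This element is not annotated in the feature table but presumably lies in the unannotated region upstream of the chimeric β-globin/immunoglobulin intron. The payload, V5-APEX2-NES, is a synthetic engineered ascorbate peroxidase (matched by the annotation to pea APX1) with a V5 epitope tag and an HIV Rev nuclear export signal that keeps the enzyme in the cytoplasm. The V5 tag itself is not called in the table. The coding sequence sits in reverse orientation between opposing lox2272 and loxP pairs, a DIO/FLEx arrangement in which Cre inverts and locks the insert into the sense orientation. Two same-orientation minimal FRT sites flank this whole unit, so Flp excises it and abolishes expression. A WPRE and bovine growth hormone polyadenylation signal follow to enhance transcript stability and processing. APEX2 is generally used for proximity biotinylation and for generating electron microscopy contrast, here confined to Cre-positive, Flp-negative interneurons.
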