Features (pLannotate 1.2.2; 25 found; start..end, strand, type, name):
     12..39      +  repeat_region  AAV2 ITR (fragment): inverted terminal repeat of adeno-associated virus serotype 2 inverted
     68..95      +  repeat_region  AAV2 ITR (fragment): inverted terminal repeat of adeno-associated virus serotype 2 inverted
    873..1005    +  intron         chimeric intron: chimera between introns from human β-globin and immunoglobulin heavy chain genes
   1048..1081    +  protein_bind   FRT (minimal): supports FLP-mediated excision but not integration (Turan and Bode, 2011) FLP recombinase from the Saccharomyces cerevisiae 2μ plasmid
   1088..1121    +  protein_bind   lox2272: Cre-mediated recombination occurs in the 8-bp core sequence (GGATACTT). lox2272 sites are compatible with each other, but incompatible with loxP or loxN sites (Lee and Saito, 1988). Cre recombinase
   1122..1171    -  intron         β-globin intron (fragment): internally truncated intron from human β-globin
   1172..1205    +  protein_bind   loxP: Cre-mediated recombination occurs in the 8-bp core sequence (GCATACAT). Cre recombinase
   1220..1237    +  misc_feature   MCS (fragment): pUC18/19 multiple cloning site
   1243..1269    -  CDS            NES: nuclear export signal from the HIV Rev protein (Fischer et al., 1995)
   1276..2022    -  CDS            APX1: APX1_PEA - Also known as APPX1. Experimental evidence at protein level: Swiss-Prot protein existence level 1. Plays a key role in hydrogen peroxide removal. From Pisum sativum (Garden pea).
   2080..2123    +  misc_feature   MCS (fragment): pUC18/19 multiple cloning site
   2143..2176    -  protein_bind   lox2272: Cre-mediated recombination occurs in the 8-bp core sequence (GGATACTT). lox2272 sites are compatible with each other, but incompatible with loxP or loxN sites (Lee and Saito, 1988). Cre recombinase
   2177..2226    -  intron         β-globin intron (fragment): internally truncated intron from human β-globin
   2227..2260    -  protein_bind   loxP: Cre-mediated recombination occurs in the 8-bp core sequence (GCATACAT). Cre recombinase
   2261..2294    +  protein_bind   FRT (minimal): supports FLP-mediated excision but not integration (Turan and Bode, 2011) FLP recombinase from the Saccharomyces cerevisiae 2μ plasmid
   2303..2891    +  misc_feature   WPRE: woodchuck hepatitis virus posttranscriptional regulatory element
   2899..3123    +  polyA_signal   bGH poly(A) signal: bovine growth hormone polyadenylation signal
   3125..3265    +  repeat_region  AAV2 ITR: inverted terminal repeat of adeno-associated virus serotype 2 inverted
   3270..3321    -  misc_feature   bom (fragment): basis of mobility region from pBR322
   3340..3795    +  rep_origin     f1 ori (sequence partly withheld): f1 bacteriophage origin of replication; arrow indicates direction of (+) strand synthesis
   3796..3845    -  misc_feature   bom (fragment): basis of mobility region from pBR322
   3947..3982    -  CDS            rop (fragment): Rop protein, which maintains plasmids at low copy number; rop
   4077..4181    +  promoter       AmpR promoter: bla
   4182..5042    +  CDS            AmpR: β-lactamase; bla; confers resistance to ampicillin, carbenicillin, and related antibiotics
   5213..5801    +  rep_origin     ori: high-copy-number ColE1/pMB1/pBR322/pUC origin of replication
>Addgene plasmid #178699 | pAAV-VTKD5-V5-APEX2-NES | addgene full sequence | sequence record 354847 | Addgene NGS Result
CCTGCAGGCAGCTGCGCGCTCGCTCGCTCACTGAGGCCGCCCGGGCGTCGGGCGACCTTTGGTCGCCCGG
CCTCAGTGAGCGAGCGAGCGCGCAGAGAGGGAGTGGCCAACTCCATCACTAGGGGTTCCTGCTAGACTGC
AGAGGGCCCGCGGCCGCACGCGTTTATTCAGAATGTTATGCACTCACAGTGGTTTGGCATGCATCTGGTG
AATTTTTTTTAACGAAAAATTAGTGTTGGTTTCGATGTATGGTAGCATTCTCCCTAACGTAATTTGAATA
ATTCAGCAAAGCCCCACTACCAGCTGTACTTCTGCAGCCTCTTCCATTCTTTTCAGCATTATAATTTTGG
TTAATTTTCAATTTTAGGTCCTACGTCTCTGCAATTTGTGTATGAATAACAGAATAATTTCCCTCTTTTG
TTTCGCCTTTCCTGTTCCTGAATCTAAATAAAGATGGCTTTTTAGTATTAAAAGTGGAAGAAAATTACAG
GTAATTATCTTTGACGGTAAAAACGCTGTAATCAGCGGGCTACATGAAAAATTACTCTAATTATGGCTGC
ATTTAAGAGAATGGAAAAAAACCTTCTTGTGGATAAAAACCTTAAATTGTCCCCAATGTCTGCTTCAAAT
TGGATGGCACTGCAGCTGGAGGCTTTGTTCAGAATTGATCCTGGGGAGCTACGAACCCAAAGTTTCACAG
TAGGAAGCTAGATATCGTTTAAACTTCCTGCAGCCCGGGCTGGGCATAAAAGTCAGGGCAGAGCCATCTA
TTGCTTACATTTGCTTCTAGCCTGCAAGTCGAGGAGCGCAGCCTTCCAGAAGCAGAGCGCGGCGCCTTAA
GCTGCAGAAGTTGGTCGTGAGGCACTGGGCACGTAAGTATCAAGGTTACAAGACAGGTTTAAGGAGACCA
ATAGAAACTGGGCTTGTCGAGACAGAGAAGACTCTTGCGTTTCTGATAGGCACCTATTGGTCTTACTGAC
ATCCACTTTGCCTTTCTCTCCACAGGTGTCCACTCCCAGTTCAATTACAGCTCTTAAGAAAGCTAGCGAA
GTTCCTATTCTCTAGAAAGTATAGGAACTTCTCCGGAATAACTTCGTATAGGATACTTTATACGAAGTTA
TGCAGAATGGTAGCTGGATTGTAGCTGCTATTAGCAATATGAAACCTCTTAATAACTTCGTATAGCATAC
ATTATACGAAGTTATAACGCGCCACTAGTGAATTCGAGCTCGGTACCTAGTCCAGGGTCAGGCGCTCCAG
GGGTGGCAGCTGCAGGGCGTCGGCAAATCCCAGTTCTGACAGCTTCTGATGTGCTTCTGCGTAATCTGCG
AAAAAAGCATCCTCGTCGGCTGCATACTTATCGACCAGAGGTCTGAACACGGGATCGGACAGCAGGGCTT
TGTCGCTGGGCAGCTGCAGCAGCCCTTCCTTCTCTCCACTCAGCAGTTCAGTAAAGTAAGAATTGTCGAA
AATCAGGGGGTTGCTTGTCCAGGGTCCCTCGAAGCCTGACCTTTCCTTATGAGCGGCGCCAATGGTGTGC
CCTCCAGACAGTGCGACGATATCCTGGTCAGTCAGGCCCATAGCTTTCCCAAACACATCTCGCAGATGGT
CGGAGCCCTTTGTCGGATCTGGCAGGCGCCCCTCTGGAGGTGGTTCTGGTTTGTCCTCCCGTCCTGGGTG
GAAAGGCACCTTGGGGCCCCCAGTGACCTCCACAGCGACCACTCCTGCCAGCTGATAAAAATCGGCGTAG
GACAGAATTGGGAACTCTGCTTTCAGAGGTTCCAGCAGCCGCACGGCGATGTCCAGCCCATTGTTGGCAC
TATGTGCCAGTTCAGCAGGGTGCTTGATTGTTCCAAAGGGTCCGCCTGTTTTGGTTCCCTTGTCAAAGGT
GCCTGCGCTGTGGAAAGCCAGTCTCAGCATCAGAGGTGCGCACCTCTTTTCTGCGATAAACCCTCTCAGC
TTCTTCTTGGCTTTCTCCACGGCATCCTGGTAGTCTGCGGACACTGTTGGGTATGATTTCCCACCGGTGG
TGCTGTCCAGGCCCAGCAGGGGGTTGGGGATGGGCTTGCCCATGGTGGCGTACCCGGGGATCCTCTAGAG
TCGACCTGCAGGCATGCAAGCTTTACTAGTGGTGGCGCTAGCATAACTTCGTATAAAGTATCCTATACGA
AGTTATTTGCCTTAACCCAGAAATTATCACTGTTATTCTTTAGAATGGTGCAAAGAATAACTTCGTATAA
TGTATGCTATACGAAGTTATGAAGTTCCTATTCTCTAGAAAGTATAGGAACTTCGGCGCGCCAATCAACC
TCTGGATTACAAAATTTGTGAAAGATTGACTGGTATTCTTAACTATGTTGCTCCTTTTACGCTATGTGGA
TACGCTGCTTTAATGCCTTTGTATCATGCTATTGCTTCCCGTATGGCTTTCATTTTCTCCTCCTTGTATA
AATCCTGGTTGCTGTCTCTTTATGAGGAGTTGTGGCCCGTTGTCAGGCAACGTGGCGTGGTGTGCACTGT
GTTTGCTGACGCAACCCCCACTGGTTGGGGCATTGCCACCACCTGTCAGCTCCTTTCCGGGACTTTCGCT
TTCCCCCTCCCTATTGCCACGGCGGAACTCATCGCCGCCTGCCTTGCCCGCTGCTGGACAGGGGCTCGGC
TGTTGGGCACTGACAATTCCGTGGTGTTGTCGGGGAAGCTGACGTCCTTTCCATGGCTGCTCGCCTGTGT
TGCCACCTGGATTCTGCGCGGGACGTCCTTCTGCTACGTCCCTTCGGCCCTCAATCCAGCGGACCTTCCT
TCCCGCGGCCTGCTGCCGGCTCTGCGGCCTCTTCCGCGTCTTCGCCTTCGCCCTCAGACGAGTCGGATCT
CCCTTTGGGCCGCCTCCCCGCCTGGATCCTGTGCCTTCTAGTTGCCAGCCATCTGTTGTTTGCCCCTCCC
CCGTGCCTTCCTTGACCCTGGAAGGTGCCACTCCCACTGTCCTTTCCTAATAAAATGAGGAAATTGCATC
GCATTGTCTGAGTAGGTGTCATTCTATTCTGGGGGGTGGGGTGGGGCAGGACAGCAAGGGGGAGGATTGG
GAAGACAATAGCAGGCATGCTGGGGATGCGGTGGGCTCTATGGCAGGAACCCCTAGTGATGGAGTTGGCC
ACTCCCTCTCTGCGCGCTCGCTCGCTCACTGAGGCCGGGCGACCAAAGGTCGCCCGACGCCCGGGCTTTG
CCCGGGCGGCCTCAGTGAGCGAGCGAGCGCGCAGCTGCCTGCAGGGGCGCCTGATGCGGTATTTTCTCCT
TACGCATCTGTGCGGTATTTCACACCGCATA
[95 nt withheld, positions 3322-3416]
T
[46 nt withheld, positions 3418-3463]
C
[141 nt withheld, positions 3465-3605]
CCTTTGACGTTGGAGTCCACGTTCTTT
[37 nt withheld, positions 3633-3669]
ACTCTATCTCGGGCTATTCTTTTGATTTATAAGGGATTTTGCCGATTTCGGTCTATTGGTTAAAAAATGA
GCTGATTTAACAAAAATTTAACGCGAATTTTAACAAAATATTAACGTTTACAATTTTATGGTGCACTCTC
AGTACAATCTGCTCTGATGCCGCATAGTTAAGCCAGCCCCGACACCCGCCAACACCCGCTGACGCGCCCT
GACGGGCTTGTCTGCTCCCGGCATCCGCTTACAGACAAGCTGTGACCGTCTCCGGGAGCTGCATGTGTCA
GAGGTTTTCACCGTCATCACCGAAACGCGCGAGACGAAAGGGCCTCGTGATACGCCTATTTTTATAGGTT
AATGTCATGATAATAATGGTTTCTTAGACGTCAGGTGGCACTTTTCGGGGAAATGTGCGCGGAACCCCTA
TTTGTTTATTTTTCTAAATACATTCAAATATGTATCCGCTCATGAGACAATAACCCTGATAAATGCTTCA
ATAATATTGAAAAAGGAAGAGTATGAGTATTCAACATTTCCGTGTCGCCCTTATTCCCTTTTTTGCGGCA
TTTTGCCTTCCTGTTTTTGCTCACCCAGAAACGCTGGTGAAAGTAAAAGATGCTGAAGATCAGTTGGGTG
CACGAGTGGGTTACATCGAACTGGATCTCAACAGCGGTAAGATCCTTGAGAGTTTTCGCCCCGAAGAACG
TTTTCCAATGATGAGCACTTTTAAAGTTCTGCTATGTGGCGCGGTATTATCCCGTATTGACGCCGGGCAA
GAGCAACTCGGTCGCCGCATACACTATTCTCAGAATGACTTGGTTGAGTACTCACCAGTCACAGAAAAGC
ATCTTACGGATGGCATGACAGTAAGAGAATTATGCAGTGCTGCCATAACCATGAGTGATAACACTGCGGC
CAACTTACTTCTGACAACGATCGGAGGACCGAAGGAGCTAACCGCTTTTTTGCACAACATGGGGGATCAT
GTAACTCGCCTTGATCGTTGGGAACCGGAGCTGAATGAAGCCATACCAAACGACGAGCGTGACACCACGA
TGCCTGTAGCAATGGCAACAACGTTGCGCAAACTATTAACTGGCGAACTACTTACTCTAGCTTCCCGGCA
ACAATTAATAGACTGGATGGAGGCGGATAAAGTTGCAGGACCACTTCTGCGCTCGGCCCTTCCGGCTGGC
TGGTTTATTGCTGATAAATCTGGAGCCGGTGAGCGTGGGTCTCGCGGTATCATTGCAGCACTGGGGCCAG
ATGGTAAGCCCTCCCGTATCGTAGTTATCTACACGACGGGGAGTCAGGCAACTATGGATGAACGAAATAG
ACAGATCGCTGAGATAGGTGCCTCACTGATTAAGCATTGGTAACTGTCAGACCAAGTTTACTCATATATA
CTTTAGATTGATTTAAAACTTCATTTTTAATTTAAAAGGATCTAGGTGAAGATCCTTTTTGATAATCTCA
TGACCAAAATCCCTTAACGTGAGTTTTCGTTCCACTGAGCGTCAGACCCCGTAGAAAAGATCAAAGGATC
TTCTTGAGATCCTTTTTTTCTGCGCGTAATCTGCTGCTTGCAAACAAAAAAACCACCGCTACCAGCGGTG
GTTTGTTTGCCGGATCAAGAGCTACCAACTCTTTTTCCGAAGGTAACTGGCTTCAGCAGAGCGCAGATAC
CAAATACTGTTCTTCTAGTGTAGCCGTAGTTAGGCCACCACTTCAAGAACTCTGTAGCACCGCCTACATA
CCTCGCTCTGCTAATCCTGTTACCAGTGGCTGCTGCCAGTGGCGATAAGTCGTGTCTTACCGGGTTGGAC
TCAAGACGATAGTTACCGGATAAGGCGCAGCGGTCGGGCTGAACGGGGGGTTCGTGCACACAGCCCAGCT
TGGAGCGAACGACCTACACCGAACTGAGATACCTACAGCGTGAGCTATGAGAAAGCGCCACGCTTCCCGA
AGGGAGAAAGGCGGACAGGTATCCGGTAAGCGGCAGGGTCGGAACAGGAGAGCGCACGAGGGAGCTTCCA
GGGGGAAACGCCTGGTATCTTTATAGTCCTGTCGGGTTTCGCCACCTCTGACTTGAGCGTCGATTTTTGT
GATGCTCGTCAGGGGGGCGGAGCCTATGGAAAAACGCCAGCAACGCGGCCTTTTTACGGTTCCTGGCCTT
TTGCTGGCCTTTTGCTCACATGT
